Addgene plasmid #88684: pDONR223-ZNF705D
Purpose: Donor Vector containing ZNF705D transcription factor, part of the Human TFome Collection
Depositing lab: Marc Vidal. Depositing organization: Dana-Farber Cancer Institute. Publication: A comprehensive library of human transcription factors for cell fate engineering. Ng AHM, Khoshakhlagh P, Rojo Arias JE, Pasquini G, Wang K, Swiersy A, Shipman SL, Appleton E, Kiaee K, Kohman RE, Vernet A, Dysart M, Leeper K, Saylor W, Huang JY, Graveline A, Taipale J, Hill DE, Vidal M, Melero-Martin JM, Busskamp V, Church GM. Nat Biotechnol. 2021 Apr;39(4):510-519. doi: 10.1038/s41587-020-0742-6. Epub 2020 Nov 30. PubMed 33257861.
Backbone
  Vector backbone: pDONR223
  Backbone manufacturer: Invitrogen
  Backbone size w/o insert (bp): 3000
  Vector type: Gateway Donor Vector
Growth in bacteria
  Bacterial resistance: Spectinomycin, 50 μg/mL
  Growth temperature: 37°C
  Growth strain: DH5alpha
  Copy number: High Copy
Gene/Insert
  Gene/Insert name: ZNF705D
  Species: H. sapiens (human)
  Insert size (bp): 903
  Mutation: Last nucleotide of stop codon removed to allow for Gateway C-terminal fusions
  Entrez Gene: ZNF705D (a.k.a. ZNF705C)
  Cloning method: Gateway Cloning
  Sequencing primers: 5′ M13F(-21); 3′ M13R
Terms and licenses: Academic/Nonprofit Terms; Industry Terms: Not Available to Industry
Depositor comments: Represents the ORFeome subset of the TFome
How to cite: pDONR223-ZNF705D was a gift from Marc Vidal (Addgene plasmid # 88684 ; http://n2t.net/addgene:88684 ; RRID:Addgene_88684)
