[The description below was written by a language model from this plasmid's Addgene catalogue record.]
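Description:
pDONR223-ZNF705D is a Gateway entry-type clone built on the Invitrogen pDONR223 donor backbone (about 3 kb without insert) and carrying the open reading frame of the human zinc finger transcription factor ZNF705D (also known as ZNF705C). It is a bacterial propagation plasmid, maintained at high copy in standard E. coli cloning strains and selected with spectinomycin. The record gives no feature table, so the origin of replication and the exact recombination sites flanking the insert are not itemised. As a product of Gateway cloning into a donor vector, the ORF would normally be bracketed by attL sites, and M13 forward and reverse priming sites on either side of the insert are listed for sequencing.

The insert is about 903 bp. It has been modified by removing the last nucleotide of the stop codon, so the reading frame stays open at the 3′ end. When the ORF is transferred into a suitable destination vector, it can therefore be read through into a C-terminal tag or fusion partner. The donor vector is not described as carrying a promoter for expressing the insert, so the plasmid serves as a shuttle and storage clone rather than an expression construct. Expression depends on moving the ORF by LR recombination into a destination vector chosen for the intended host and promoter.

The construct belongs to the Human TFome Collection, specifically the subset derived from the ORFeome. This is a comprehensive library of human transcription factor ORFs assembled for cell fate engineering studies, in which individual factors are expressed to test their ability to drive differentiation or reprogramming.
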