>Addgene plasmid #88684 | pDONR223-ZNF705D | depositor partial sequence | sequence record 172288 | insert
ATGCATTCACTAGAGAAAGTGACTTTTGAAGATGTAGCTATTGACTTCACCCAGGAAGAGTGGGACATGA
TGGACACATCCAAGAGAAAGCTGTACAGAGATGTGATGCTGGAAAATATCAGTCACCTGGTGTCCCTCGG
GTACCAGATAAGCAAATCCTATATAATTTTGCAGCTGGAGCAAGGAAAAGAGCTGTGGCGGGAAGGAAGA
GTATTTCTTCAAGACCAGAATCCAGACAGGGAAAGTGCCCTTAAGAAAAAACACATGATATCCATGCATC
CTATCATCAGAAAAGATGCATCCACCAGTATGACAATGGAGAACTCTCTCATTCTGGAGGATCCTTTTGA
ATATAATGATTCGGGAGAAGATTGCACTCACAGTTCCACAATAACTCAGTGTTTGTTAACTCACAGTGGA
AAGAAACCCTATGTCAGCAAACAGTGTGGAAAATCCCTTCGTAATCTTTTGTCCCCTAAACCACGTAAAC
AAATTCATACTAAAGGTAAATCATATCAATGTAATCTATGTGAAAAGGCCTATACTAATTGCTTTTACCT
TAGACGGCACAAGATGACTCACACTGGAGAGAGGCCATATGCATGTCATCTATGTGGAAAAGCCTTCACT
CAGTGTTCTCACCTTAGAAGACATGAGAAAACTCACACGGGAGAGAGACCATATAAGTGTCATCAGTGTG
GGAAAGCCTTTATTCAATCCTTTAACCTTCGAAGACATGAGAGAACTCACCTTGGACAAAAGTGTTATGA
ATGTGATAAAAGTGGGAAAGCCTTTAGTCAAAGCTCTGGCTTTAGAGGAAACAAAATAATTCACATTGGA
GAGAAACCTCATGCTTGTCTTCTATGTGGGAAGGCCTTCAGTCTGTCTTCCGACCTTAGATGA
